Addgene plasmid #169966: pDONR221 CARD8 FIIND S297A
Purpose: pDONR221 for Gateway shuttling. Contains the autoprocessing-deficient CARD8 FIIND (L162M-P434, no stop codon)
Depositing lab: Daniel Bachovchin. Depositing organization: Memorial Sloan-Kettering Cancer Center. Publication: Dipeptidyl peptidase 9 sets a threshold for CARD8 inflammasome formation by sequestering its active C-terminal fragment. Sharif H, Hollingsworth LR, Griswold AR, Hsiao JC, Wang Q, Bachovchin DA, Wu H. Immunity. 2021 Jul 13;54(7):1392-1404.e10. doi: 10.1016/j.immuni.2021.04.024. Epub 2021 May 20. PubMed 34019797.
Backbone
  Vector backbone: pDONR221
  Vector type: Gateway cloning vector
Growth in bacteria
  Bacterial resistance: Kanamycin, 50 μg/mL
  Growth temperature: 37°C
  Growth strain: DH5alpha
  Copy number: High Copy
Gene/Insert
  Gene/Insert name: CARD8
  Species: H. sapiens (human)
  Mutation: S297A
  Entrez Gene: CARD8 (a.k.a. CARDINAL, DACAR, DAKAR, NDPP, NDPP1, TUCAN)
  Cloning method: Gateway Cloning
  Sequencing primers: 5′ M13 F; 3′ M13 R
Terms and licenses: Academic/Nonprofit Terms; Industry Terms: Not Available to Industry
How to cite: pDONR221 CARD8 FIIND S297A was a gift from Daniel Bachovchin (Addgene plasmid # 169966 ; http://n2t.net/addgene:169966 ; RRID:Addgene_169966)
