[The description below was written by a language model from this plasmid's Addgene catalogue record and pLannotate feature annotations shown in this document.]
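Description:
pDONR221 CARD8 FIIND S297A is a Gateway entry clone built on the pDONR221 backbone, a small (about 3.4 kb) bacterial cloning plasmid rather than an expression vector. It is maintained in E. coli through a high-copy ColE1/pUC-type origin of replication and selected with kanamycin via an aminoglycoside phosphotransferase (KanR) gene. The feature table also shows the usual backbone elements of this vector family. These include rrnB T1 and T2 transcription terminators upstream of the cloning site, which insulate the insert from read-through transcription, and short residual lacI and lacZα fragments. A T7 promoter lies just beyond attL2, oriented towards the insert on the reverse strand. M13 forward and reverse priming sites are listed for sequencing.

The payload is a fragment of human CARD8 encoding the FIIND (function-to-find) domain, spanning residues 162 to 434, with the first residue changed from leucine to methionine to provide a start codon and no stop codon at the end. It carries the S297A substitution, which the record describes as rendering the domain autoprocessing-deficient, so the FIIND should remain a single polypeptide instead of being cleaved into N- and C-terminal fragments. The coding sequence is flanked by attL1 and attL2 sites, so an LR Clonase reaction can transfer it directionally into any attR-containing destination vector. The absence of a stop codon allows in-frame fusion to C-terminal tags supplied by that destination vector. No promoter for expressing the insert is present in the entry clone itself. The associated work concerns regulation of CARD8 inflammasome formation by dipeptidyl peptidase 9, and this construct serves as a shuttle source for the uncleavable FIIND in such studies.
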