Features (pLannotate 1.2.2; 10 found; start..end, strand, type, name):
    410..502     +  CDS            lacI (fragment): lac repressor; lacI; The lac repressor binds to the lac operator to inhibit transcription in E. coli. This inhibition can be relieved by adding lactose or isopropyl-β-D-thiogalactopyranoside (IPTG).
    557..584     -  terminator     rrnB T2 terminator: transcription terminator T2 from the E. coli rrnB gene
    716..759     +  terminator     rrnB T1 terminator: Escherichia coli rrnB; transcription terminator T1 from the E. coli rrnB gene
    806..842     -  CDS            lacZα (fragment): LacZα fragment of β-galactosidase; lacZ fragment
    858..957     +  protein_bind   attL1: mutant version of attL; recombination site for the Gateway® LR reaction LR Clonase™
    942..1793    +  CDS            CARD8 (fragment): CARD8_HUMAN - Also known as DACAR From Homo sapiens (Human).
   1795..1894    -  protein_bind   attL2: mutant version of attL; recombination site for the Gateway® LR reaction LR Clonase™
   1912..1930    -  promoter       T7 promoter: promoter for bacteriophage T7 RNA polymerase
   2064..2873    +  CDS            KanR: aminoglycoside phosphotransferase; aph(3')-Ia; confers resistance to kanamycin in bacteria or G418 (Geneticin®) in eukaryotes
   3020..227     +  rep_origin     ori (across the origin): high-copy-number ColE1/pMB1/pBR322/pUC origin of replication
>Addgene plasmid #169966 | pDONR221 CARD8 FIIND S297A | addgene full sequence | sequence record 332695 | Addgene NGS Result
ACACCGAACTGAGATACCTACAGCGTGAGCTATGAGAAAGCGCCACGCTTCCCGAAGGGAGAAAGGCGGA
CAGGTATCCGGTAAGCGGCAGGGTCGGAACAGGAGAGCGCACGAGGGAGCTTCCAGGGGGAAACGCCTGG
TATCTTTATAGTCCTGTCGGGTTTCGCCACCTCTGACTTGAGCGTCGATTTTTGTGATGCTCGTCAGGGG
GGCGGAGCCTATGGAAAAACGCCAGCAACGCGGCCTTTTTACGGTTCCTGGCCTTTTGCTGGCCTTTTGC
TCACATGTTCTTTCCTGCGTTATCCCCTGATTCTGTGGATAACCGTATTACCGCCTTTGAGTGAGCTGAT
ACCGCTCGCCGCAGCCGAACGACCGAGCGCAGCGAGTCAGTGAGCGAGGAAGCGGAAGAGCGCCCAATAC
GCAAACCGCCTCTCCCCGCGCGTTGGCCGATTCATTAATGCAGCTGGCACGACAGGTTTCCCGACTGGAA
AGCGGGCAGTGAGCGCAACGCAATTAATACGCGTACCGCTAGCCAGGAAGAGTTTGTAGAAACGCAAAAA
GGCCATCCGTCAGGATGGCCTTCTGCTTAGTTTGATGCCTGGCAGTTTATGGCGGGCGTCCTGCCCGCCA
CCCTCCGGGCCGTTGCTTCACAACGTTCAAATCCGCTCCCGGCGGATTTGTCCTACTCAGGAGAGCGTTC
ACCGACAAACAACAGATAAAACGAAAGGCCCAGTCTTCCGACTGAGCCTTTCGTTTTATTTGATGCCTGG
CAGTTCCCTACTCTCGCGTTAACGCTAGCATGGATGTTTTCCCAGTCACGACGTTGTAAAACGACGGCCA
GTCTTAAGCTCGGGCCCCAAATAATGATTTTATTTTGACTGATAGTGACCTGTTCGTTGCAACAAATTGA
TGAGCAATGCTTTTTTATAATGCCAACTTTGTACAAAAAAGCAGGCTTCGAAGGAGATAGAACCATGGGG
CCTGAAGGAAATGTGGATGTTGAGTTGATTGATAAGAGCACAAACAGATACAGCGTTTGGTTCCCCACTG
CTGGCTGGTATCTGTGGTCAGCCACAGGCCTCGGCTTCCTGGTAAGGGATGAGGTCACAGTGACGATTGC
GTTTGGTTCCTGGAGTCAGCACCTGGCCCTGGACCTGCAGCACCATGAACAGTGGCTGGTGGGCGGCCCC
TTGTTTGATGTCACTGCAGAGCCAGAGGAGGCTGTCGCCGAAATCCACCTCCCCCACTTCATCTCCCTCC
AAGCAGGTGAGGTGGACGTCTCCTGGTTTCTCGTTGCCCATTTTAAGAATGAAGGGATGGTCCTGGAGCA
TCCAGCCCGGGTGGAGCCTTTCTATGCTGTCCTGGAAAGCCCCAGCTTCGCTCTGATGGGCATCCTGCTG
CGGATCGCCAGTGGGACTCGCCTCTCCATCCCCATCACTTCCAACACATTGATCTATTATCACCCCCACC
CCGAAGATATTAAGTTCCACTTGTACCTTGTCCCCAGCGACGCCTTGCTAACAAAGGCGATAGATGATGA
GGAAGATCGCTTCCATGGTGTGCGCCTGCAGACTTCGCCCCCAATGGAACCCCTGAACTTTGGTTCCAGT
TATATTGTGTCTAATTCTGCTAACCTGAAAGTAATGCCCAAGGAGTTGAAATTGTCCTACAGGAGCCCTG
GAGAAATTCAGCACTTCTCAAAATTCTATGCTGGGCAGATGAAGGAACCCATTCAACTTGAGATTACTGA
AAAAAGACATGGGACTTTGGTGTGGGATACTGAGGTGAAGCCAGACCCAGCTTTCTTGTACAAAGTTGGC
ATTATAAGAAAGCATTGCTTATCAATTTGTTGCAACGAACAGGTCACTATCAGTCAAAATAAAATCATTA
TTTGCCATCCAGCTGATATCCCCTATAGTGAGTCGTATTACATGGTCATAGCTGTTTCCTGGCAGCTCTG
GCCCGTGTCTCAAAATCTCTGATGTTACATTGCACAAGATAAAAATATATCATCATGAACAATAAAACTG
TCTGCTTACATAAACAGTAATACAAGGGGTGTTATGAGCCATATTCAACGGGAAACGTCGAGGCCGCGAT
TAAATTCCAACATGGATGCTGATTTATATGGGTATAAATGGGCTCGCGATAATGTCGGGCAATCAGGTGC
GACAATCTATCGCTTGTATGGGAAGCCCGATGCGCCAGAGTTGTTTCTGAAACATGGCAAAGGTAGCGTT
GCCAATGATGTTACAGATGAGATGGTCAGACTAAACTGGCTGACGGAATTTATGCCTCTTCCGACCATCA
AGCATTTTATCCGTACTCCTGATGATGCATGGTTACTCACCACTGCGATCCCCGGAAAAACAGCATTCCA
GGTATTAGAAGAATATCCTGATTCAGGTGAAAATATTGTTGATGCGCTGGCAGTGTTCCTGCGCCGGTTG
CATTCGATTCCTGTTTGTAATTGTCCTTTTAACAGCGATCGCGTATTTCGTCTCGCTCAGGCGCAATCAC
GAATGAATAACGGTTTGGTTGATGCGAGTGATTTTGATGACGAGCGTAATGGCTGGCCTGTTGAACAAGT
CTGGAAAGAAATGCATAAACTTTTGCCATTCTCACCGGATTCAGTCGTCACTCATGGTGATTTCTCACTT
GATAACCTTATTTTTGACGAGGGGAAATTAATAGGTTGTATTGATGTTGGACGAGTCGGAATCGCAGACC
GATACCAGGATCTTGCCATCCTATGGAACTGCCTCGGTGAGTTTTCTCCTTCATTACAGAAACGGCTTTT
TCAAAAATATGGTATTGATAATCCTGATATGAATAAATTGCAGTTTCATTTGATGCTCGATGAGTTTTTC
TAATCAGAATTGGTTAATTGGTTGTAACACTGGCAGAGCATTACGCTGACTTGACGGGACGGCGCAAGCT
CATGACCAAAATCCCTTAACGTGAGTTACGCGTCGTTCCACTGAGCGTCAGACCCCGTAGAAAAGATCAA
AGGATCTTCTTGAGATCCTTTTTTTCTGCGCGTAATCTGCTGCTTGCAAACAAAAAAACCACCGCTACCA
GCGGTGGTTTGTTTGCCGGATCAAGAGCTACCAACTCTTTTTCCGAAGGTAACTGGCTTCAGCAGAGCGC
AGATACCAAATACTGTTCTTCTAGTGTAGCCGTAGTTAGGCCACCACTTCAAGAACTCTGTAGCACCGCC
TACATACCTCGCTCTGCTAATCCTGTTACCAGTGGCTGCTGCCAGTGGCGATAAGTCGTGTCTTACCGGG
TTGGACTCAAGACGATAGTTACCGGATAAGGCGCAGCGGTCGGGCTGAACGGGGGGTTCGTGCACACAGC
CCAGCTTGGAGCGAACGACCT
