>Addgene plasmid #169966 | pDONR221 CARD8 FIIND S297A | depositor partial sequence | sequence record 329291 | Insert sequence
ATGGGGCCTGAAGGAAATGTGGATGTTGAGTTGATTGATAAGAGCACAAACAGATACAGCGTTTGGTTCC
CCACTGCTGGCTGGTATCTGTGGTCAGCCACAGGCCTCGGCTTCCTGGTAAGGGATGAGGTCACAGTGAC
GATTGCGTTTGGTTCCTGGAGTCAGCACCTGGCCCTGGACCTGCAGCACCATGAACAGTGGCTGGTGGGC
GGCCCCTTGTTTGATGTCACTGCAGAGCCAGAGGAGGCTGTCGCCGAAATCCACCTCCCCCACTTCATCT
CCCTCCAAGCAGGTGAGGTGGACGTCTCCTGGTTTCTCGTTGCCCATTTTAAGAATGAAGGGATGGTCCT
GGAGCATCCAGCCCGGGTGGAGCCTTTCTATGCTGTCCTGGAAAGCCCCAGCTTCGCCCTGATGGGCATC
CTGCTGCGGATCGCCAGTGGGACTCGCCTCTCCATCCCCATCACTTCCAACACATTGATCTATTATCACC
CCCACCCCGAAGATATTAAGTTCCACTTGTACCTTGTCCCCAGCGACGCCTTGCTAACAAAGGCGATAGA
TGATGAGGAAGATCGCTTCCATGGTGTGCGCCTGCAGACTTCGCCCCCAATGGAACCCCTGAACTTTGGT
TCCAGTTATATTGTGTCTAATTCTGCTAACCTGAAAGTAATGCCCAAGGAGTTGAAATTGTCCTACAGGA
GCCCTGGAGAAATTCAGCACTTCTCAAAATTCTATGCTGGGCAGATGAAGGAACCCATTCAACTTGAGAT
TACTGAAAAAAGACATGGGACTTTGGTGTGGGATACTGAGGTGAAGCCA
